>Addgene plasmid #115445 | pLX317-CELF4 | addgene full sequence | sequence record 222211 | Addgene NGS Result
GGCTCCGGTGCCCGTCAGTGGGCAGAGCGCACATCGCCCACAGTCCCCGAGAAGTTGGGGGGAGGGGTCG
GCAATTGAACCGGTGCCTAGAGAAGGTGGCGCGGGGTAAACTGGGAAAGTGATGTCGTGTACTGGCTCCG
CCTTTTTCCCGAGGGTGGGGGAGAACCGTATATAAGTGCAGTAGTCGCCGTGAACGTTCTTTTTCGCAAC
GGGTTTGCCGCCAGAACACAGGTAAGTGCCGTGTGTGGTTCCCGCGGGCCTGGCCTCTTTACGGGTTATG
GCCCTTGCGTGCCTTGAATTACTTCCACCTGGCTGCAGTACGTGATTCTTGATCCCGAGCTTCGGGTTGG
AAGTGGGTGGGAGAGTTCGAGGCCTTGCGCTTAAGGAGCCCCTTCGCCTCGTGCTTGAGTTGAGGCCTGG
CCTGGGCGCTGGGGCCGCCGCGTGCGAATCTGGTGGCACCTTCGCGCCTGTCTCGCTGCTTTCGATAAGT
CTCTAGCCATTTAAAATTTTTGATGACCTGCTGCGACGCTTTTTTTCTGGCAAGATAGTCTTGTAAATGC
GGGCCAAGATCTGCACACTGGTATTTCGGTTTTTGGGGCCGCGGGCGGCGACGGGGCCCGTGCGTCCCAG
CGCACATGTTCGGCGAGGCGGGGCCTGCGAGCGCGGCCACCGAGAATCGGACGGGGGTAGTCTCAAGCTG
GCCGGCCTGCTCTGGTGCCTGGCCTCGCGCCGCCGTGTATCGCCCCGCCCTGGGCGGCAAGGCTGGCCCG
GTCGGCACCAGTTGCGTGAGCGGAAAGATGGCCGCTTCCCGGCCCTGCTGCAGGGAGCTCAAAATGGAGG
ACGCGGCGCTCGGGAGAGCGGGCGGGTGAGTCACCCACACAAAGGAAAAGGGCCTTTCCGTCCTCAGCCG
TCGCTTCATGTGACTCCACGGAGTACCGGGCGCCGTCCAGGCACCTCGATTAGTTCTCGAGCTTTTGGAG
TACGTCGTCTTTAGGTTGGGGGGAGGGGTTTTATGCGATGGAGTTTCCCCACACTGAGTGGGTGGAGACT
GAAGTTAGGCCAGCTTGGCACTTGATGTAATTCTCCTTGGAATTTGCCCTTTTTGAGTTTGGATCTTGGT
TCATTCTCAAGCCTCAGACAGTGGTTCAAAGTTTTTTTCTTCCATTTCAGGTGTCGTGAGGCTAGCATCG
ATTGATCAACAAGTTTGTACAAAAAAGTTGGCATGTATATAAAGATGGCCACGTTAGCAAACGGACAGGC
TGACAACGCAAGCCTCAGTACCAACGGGCTCGGCAGCAGCCCGGGCAGTGCCGGGCACATGAACGGATTA
AGCCACAGCCCGGGGAACCCGTCGACCATTCCCATGAAGGACCATGATGCCATCAAGCTGTTCATTGGGC
AGATCCCCCGCAACCTGGATGAGAAGGACCTCAAGCCCCTCTTCGAGGAGTTTGGCAAAATCTACGAGCT
TACGGTTCTGAAGGACAGGTTCACAGGCATGCACAAAGGCTGCGCCTTCCTCACCTACTGCGAGCGTGAG
TCAGCGCTGAAGGCCCAGAGCGCGCTGCACGAGCAGAAGACTCTGCCCGGGATGAACCGGCCGATCCAGG
TGAAGCCTGCGGACAGCGAGAGCCGAGGAGGTAGTAGCTGCCTGCGCCAGCCCCCTTCACATAGAAAACT
CTTCGTGGGCATGCTCAACAAGCAACAGTCCGAGGACGACGTGCGCCGCCTTTTCGAGGCCTTTGGGAAC
ATCGAGGAGTGCACCATCCTGCGCGGGCCCGACGGCAACAGCAAGGGGTGCGCCTTTGTGAAGTACTCCT
CCCACGCCGAGGCGCAGGCCGCCATCAACGCGCTACACGGCAGCCAGACCATGCCGGGAGCCTCGTCCAG
TCTGGTGGTCAAGTTCGCCGACACCGACAAGGAGCGCACGATGCGGCGAATGCAGCAGATGGCTGGCCAG
ATGGGCATGTTCAACCCCATGGCCATCCCTTTCGGGGCCTACGGCGCCTACGCTCAGGCACTGATGCAGC
AGCAAGCGGCCCTGATGGCATCAGTCGCGCAGGGCGGCTACCTGAACCCCATGGCTGCCTTCGCTGCCGC
CCAGATGCAGCAGATGGCGGCCCTCAACATGAATGGCCTGGCGGCCGCACCTATGACCCCAACCTCAGGT
GGCAGCACCCCTCCGGGCATCACTGCACCAGCCGTGCCTAGCATCCCATCCCCCATTGGGGTGAATGGCT
TCACCGGCCTCCCCCCACAGGCCAATGGGCAACCTGCTGCGGAAGCTGTGTTCGCCAATGGCATCCACCC
CTACCCAGCACAGAGCCCCACCGCCGCGGACCCCCTGCAGCAGGCCTACGCCGGAGTGCAGCAGTATGCA
GCAGCTGCCTACCCTGCTGCCTATGGTCAGATAAGCCAGGCCTTTCCTCAGCCGCCTCCAATGATCCCCC
AGCAGCAGAGAGAAGGGCCCGAGGGCTGTAACCTGTTCATCTACCATCTGCCCCAGGAGTTTGGGGACGC
TGAGCTGATGCAGATGTTCCTCCCTTTCGGCTTCGTGAGCTTCGACAACCCGGCCAGCGCGCAGACCGCC
ATCCAGGCCATGAACGGCTTCCAGATCGGCATGAAGAGGCTCAAGGTGCAGCTGAAGCGGCCCAAAGACG
CCAATCGCCCGTACTGCCCAACTTTCTTGTACAAAGTGGTTGATATCGGTAAGCCTATCCCTAACCCTCT
CCTCGGTCTCGATTCTACGTAGTAATGAACTAGTCCGTAACTTGAAAGTATTTCGATTTCTTGGCTTTAT
ATATCTTGTGGAAAGGACGATGGTAACTGTAACCCGAGGTCTCGACGCGTTAAGTCGACAATCAACCTCT
GGATTACAAAATTTGTGAAAGATTGACTGGTATTCTTAACTATGTTGCTCCTTTTACGCTATGTGGATAC
GCTGCTTTAATGCCTTTGTATCATGCTATTGCTTCCCGTATGGCTTTCATTTTCTCCTCCTTGTATAAAT
CCTGGTTGCTGTCTCTTTATGAGGAGTTGTGGCCCGTTGTCAGGCAACGTGGCGTGGTGTGCACTGTGTT
TGCTGACGCAACCCCCACTGGTTGGGGCATTGCCACCACCTGTCAGCTCCTTTCCGGGACTTTCGCTTTC
CCCCTCCCTATTGCCACGGCGGAACTCATCGCCGCCTGCCTTGCCCGCTGCTGGACAGGGGCTCGGCTGT
TGGGCACTGACAATTCCGTGGTGTTGTCGGGGAAATCATCGTCCTTTCCTTGGCTGCTCGCCTGTGTTGC
CACCTGGATTCTGCGCGGGACGTCCTTCTGCTACGTCCCTTCGGCCCTCAATCCAGCGGACCTTCCTTCC
CGCGGCCTGCTGCCGGCTCTGCGGCCTCTTCCGCGTCTTCGCCTTCGCCCTCAGACGAGTCGGATCTCCC
TTTGGGCCGCCTCCCCGCGTCGACTTTAAGACCAATGACTTACAAGGCAGCTGTAGATCTTAGCCACTTT
TTAAAAGAAAAGGGGGGACTGGAAGGGCTAATTCACTCCCAACGAAGACAAGATCTGCTTTTTGCTTGTA
CTGGGTCTCTCTGGTTAGACCAGATCTGAGCCTGGGAGCTCTCTGGCTAACTAGGGAACCCACTGCTTAA
GCCTCAATAAAGCTTGCCTTGAGTGCTTCAAGTAGTGTGTGCCCGTCTGTTGTGTGACTCTGGTAACTAG
AGATCCCTCAGACCCTTTTAGTCAGTGTGGAAAATCTCTAGCAGTACGTATAGTAGTTCATGTCATCTTA
TTATTCAGTATTTATAACTTGCAAAGAAATGAATATCAGAGAGTGAGAGGAACTTGTTTATTGCAGCTTA
TAATGGTTACAAATAAAGCAATAGCATCACAAATTTCACAAATAAAGCATTTTTTTCACTGCATTCTAGT
TGTGGTTTGTCCAAACTCATCAATGTATCTTATCATGTCTGGCTCTAGCTATCCCGCCCCTAACTCCGCC
CATCCCGCCCCTAACTCCGCCCAGTTCCGCCCATTCTCCGCCCCATGGCTGACTAATTTTTTTTATTTAT
GCAGAGGCCGAGGCCGCCTCGGCCTCTGAGCTATTCCAGAAGTAGTGAGGAGGCTTTTTTGGAGGCCTAG
GGACGTACCCAATTCGCCCTATAGTGAGTCGTATTACGCGCGCTCACTGGCCGTCGTTTTACAACGTCGT
GACTGGGAAAACCCTGGCGTTACCCAACTTAATCGCCTTGCAGCACATCCCCCTTTCGCCAGCTGGCGTA
ATAGCGAAGAGGCCCGCACCGATCGCCCTTCCCAACAGTTGCGCAGCCTGAATGGCGAATGGG
[124 nt withheld, positions 4334-4457]
C
[91 nt withheld, positions 4459-4549]
A
[49 nt withheld, positions 4551-4599]
CCTTTGACGTTGGAGTCCACGTTCTTT
[37 nt withheld, positions 4627-4663]
ACCCTATCTCGGTCTATTCTTTTGATTTATAAGGGATTTTGCCGATTTCGGCCTATTGGTTAAAAAATGA
GCTGATTTAACAAAAATTTAACGCGAATTTTAACAAAATATTAACGCTTACAATTTAGGTGGCACTTTTC
GGGGAAATGTGCGCGGAACCCCTATTTGTTTATTTTTCTAAATACATTCAAATATGTATCCGCTCATGAG
ACAATAACCCTGATAAATGCTTCAATAATATTGAAAAAGGAAGAGTATGAGTATTCAACATTTCCGTGTC
GCCCTTATTCCCTTTTTTGCGGCATTTTGCCTTCCTGTTTTTGCTCACCCAGAAACGCTGGTGAAAGTAA
AAGATGCTGAAGATCAGTTGGGTGCACGAGTGGGTTACATCGAACTGGATCTCAACAGCGGTAAGATCCT
TGAGAGTTTTCGCCCCGAAGAACGTTTTCCAATGATGAGCACTTTTAAAGTTCTGCTATGTGGCGCGGTA
TTATCCCGTATTGACGCCGGGCAAGAGCAACTCGGTCGCCGCATACACTATTCTCAGAATGACTTGGTTG
AGTACTCACCAGTCACAGAAAAGCATCTTACGGATGGCATGACAGTAAGAGAATTATGCAGTGCTGCCAT
AACCATGAGTGATAACACTGCGGCCAACTTACTTCTGACAACGATCGGAGGACCGAAGGAGCTAACCGCT
TTTTTGCACAACATGGGGGATCATGTAACTCGCCTTGATCGTTGGGAACCGGAGCTGAATGAAGCCATAC
CAAACGACGAGCGTGACACCACGATGCCTGTAGCAATGGCAACAACGTTGCGCAAACTATTAACTGGCGA
ACTACTTACTCTAGCTTCCCGGCAACAATTAATAGACTGGATGGAGGCGGATAAAGTTGCAGGACCACTT
CTGCGCTCGGCCCTTCCGGCTGGCTGGTTTATTGCTGATAAATCTGGAGCCGGTGAGCGTGGGTCTCGCG
GTATCATTGCAGCACTGGGGCCAGATGGTAAGCCCTCCCGTATCGTAGTTATCTACACGACGGGGAGTCA
GGCAACTATGGATGAACGAAATAGACAGATCGCTGAGATAGGTGCCTCACTGATTAAGCATTGGTAACTG
TCAGACCAAGTTTACTCATATATACTTTAGATTGATTTAAAACTTCATTTTTAATTTAAAAGGATCTAGG
TGAAGATCCTTTTTGATAATCTCATGACCAAAATCCCTTAACGTGAGTTTTCGTTCCACTGAGCGTCAGA
CCCCGTAGAAAAGATCAAAGGATCTTCTTGAGATCCTTTTTTTCTGCGCGTAATCTGCTGCTTGCAAACA
AAAAAACCACCGCTACCAGCGGTGGTTTGTTTGCCGGATCAAGAGCTACCAACTCTTTTTCCGAAGGTAA
CTGGCTTCAGCAGAGCGCAGATACCAAATACTGTTCTTCTAGTGTAGCCGTAGTTAGGCCACCACTTCAA
GAACTCTGTAGCACCGCCTACATACCTCGCTCTGCTAATCCTGTTACCAGTGGCTGCTGCCAGTGGCGAT
AAGTCGTGTCTTACCGGGTTGGACTCAAGACGATAGTTACCGGATAAGGCGCAGCGGTCGGGCTGAACGG
GGGGTTCGTGCACACAGCCCAGCTTGGAGCGAACGACCTACACCGAACTGAGATACCTACAGCGTGAGCT
ATGAGAAAGCGCCACGCTTCCCGAAGGGAGAAAGGCGGACAGGTATCCGGTAAGCGGCAGGGTCGGAACA
GGAGAGCGCACGAGGGAGCTTCCAGGGGGAAACGCCTGGTATCTTTATAGTCCTGTCGGGTTTCGCCACC
TCTGACTTGAGCGTCGATTTTTGTGATGCTCGTCAGGGGGGCGGAGCCTATGGAAAAACGCCAGCAACGC
GGCCTTTTTACGGTTCCTGGCCTTTTGCTGGCCTTTTGCTCACATGTTCTTTCCTGCGTTATCCCCTGAT
TCTGTGGATAACCGTATTACCGCCTTTGAGTGAGCTGATACCGCTCGCCGCAGCCGAACGACCGAGCGCA
GCGAGTCAGTGAGCGAGGAAGCGGAAGAGCGCCCAATACGCAAACCGCCTCTCCCCGCGCGTTGGCCGAT
TCATTAATGCAGCTGGCACGACAGGTTTCCCGACTGGAAAGCGGGCAGTGAGCGCAACGCAATTAATGTG
AGTTAGCTCACTCATTAGGCACCCCAGGCTTTACACTTTATGCTTCCGGCTCGTATGTTGTGTGGAATTG
TGAGCGGATAACAATTTCACACAGGAAACAGCTATGACCATGATTACGCCAAGCGCGCAATTAACCCTCA
CTAAAGGGAACAAAAGCTGGAGCTGCAAGCTTAATGTAGTCTTATGCAATACTCTTGTAGTCTTGCAACA
TGGTAACGATGAGTTAGCAACATGCCTTACAAGGAGAGAAAAAGCACCGTGCATGCCGATTGGTGGAAGT
AAGGTGGTACGATCGTGCCTTATTAGGAAGGCAACAGACGGGTCTGACATGGATTGGACGAACCACTGAA
TTGCCGCATTGCAGAGATATTGTATTTAAGTGCCTAGCTCGATACATAAACGGGTCTCTCTGGTTAGACC
AGATCTGAGCCTGGGAGCTCTCTGGCTAACTAGGGAACCCACTGCTTAAGCCTCAATAAAGCTTGCCTTG
AGTGCTTCAAGTAGTGTGTGCCCGTCTGTTGTGTGACTCTGGTAACTAGAGATCCCTCAGACCCTTTTAG
TCAGTGTGGAAAATCTCTAGCAGTGGCGCCCGAACAGGGACTTGAAAGCGAAAGGGAAACCAGAGGAGCT
CTCTCGACGCAGGACTCGGCTTGCTGAAGCGCGCACGGCAAGAGGCGAGGGGCGGCGACTGGTGAGTACG
CCAAAAATTTTGACTAGCGGAGGCTAGAAGGAGAGAGATGGGTGCGAGAGCGTCAGTATTAAGCGGGGGA
GAATTAGATCGCGATGGGAAAAAATTCGGTTAAGGCCAGGGGGAAAGAAAAAATATAAATTAAAACATAT
AGTATGGGCAAGCAGGGAGCTAGAACGATTCGCAGTTAATCCTGGCCTGTTAGAAACATCAGAAGGCTGT
AGACAAATACTGGGACAGCTACAACCATCCCTTCAGACAGGATCAGAAGAACTTAGATCATTATATAATA
CAGTAGCAACCCTCTATTGTGTGCATCAAAGGATAGAGATAAAAGACACCAAGGAAGCTTTAGACAAGAT
AGAGGAAGAGCAAAACAAAAGTAAGACCACCGCACAGCAAGCGGCCGCTGATCTTCAGACCTGGAGGAGG
AGATATGAGGGACAATTGGAGAAGTGAATTATATAAATATAAAGTAGTAAAAATTGAACCATTAGGAGTA
GCACCCACCAAGGCAAAGAGAAGAGTGGTGCAGAGAGAAAAAAGAGCAGTGGGAATAGGAGCTTTGTTCC
TTGGGTTCTTGGGAGCAGCAGGAAGCACTATGGGCGCAGCGTCAATGACGCTGACGGTACAGGCCAGACA
ATTATTGTCTGGTATAGTGCAGCAGCAGAACAATTTGCTGAGGGCTATTGAGGCGCAACAGCATCTGTTG
CAACTCACAGTCTGGGGCATCAAGCAGCTCCAGGCAAGAATCCTGGCTGTGGAAAGATACCTAAAGGATC
AACAGCTCCTGGGGATTTGGGGTTGCTCTGGAAAACTCATTTGCACCACTGCTGTGCCTTGGAATGCTAG
TTGGAGTAATAAATCTCTGGAACAGATTTGGAATCACACGACCTGGATGGAGTGGGACAGAGAAATTAAC
AATTACACAAGCTTAATACACTCCTTAATTGAAGAATCGCAAAACCAGCAAGAAAAGAATGAACAAGAAT
TATTGGAATTAGATAAATGGGCAAGTTTGTGGAATTGGTTTAACATAACAAATTGGCTGTGGTATATAAA
ATTATTCATAATGATAGTAGGAGGCTTGGTAGGTTTAAGAATAGTTTTTGCTGTACTTTCTATAGTGAAT
AGAGTTAGGCAGGGATATTCACCATTATCGTTTCAGACCCACCTCCCAACCCCGAGGGGACCCATGCATT
GCATCTCAATTAGTCAGCAACCAGGTGTGGAAAGTCCCCAGGCTCCCCAGCAGGCAGAAGTATGCAAAGC
ATGCGTCTCAATTAGTCAGCAACCATAGTCCCGCCCCTAACTCCGCCCATCCCGCCCCTAACTCCGCCCA
GTTCCGCCCATTCTCCGCCCCATGGCTGACTAATTTTTTTTATTTATGCAGAGGCCGAGGCCGCCTCGGC
CTCTGAGCTATTCCAGAAGTAGTGAGGAGGCTTTTTTGGAGGCCTAGGCTTTTGCAAAAAGCTTTCTAGA
GGTACCACCGGAGCTTACCATGACCGAGTACAAGCCCACGGTGCGCCTCGCCACCCGCGACGACGTCCCC
AGGGCCGTACGCACCCTCGCCGCCGCGTTCGCCGACTACCCCGCCACGCGCCACACCGTCGATCCGGACC
GCCACATCGAGCGGGTCACCGAGCTGCAAGAACTCTTCCTCACGCGCGTCGGGCTCGACATCGGCAAGGT
GTGGGTCGCGGACGACGGCGCCGCCGTGGCGGTCTGGACCACGCCGGAGAGCGTCGAAGCGGGGGCGGTG
TTCGCCGAGATCGGCCCGCGCATGGCCGAGTTGAGCGGTTCCCGGCTGGCCGCGCAGCAACAGATGGAAG
GCCTCCTGGCGCCGCACCGGCCCAAGGAGCCCGCGTGGTTCCTGGCCACCGTCGGCGTCTCGCCCGACCA
CCAGGGCAAGGGTCTGGGCAGCGCCGTCGTGCTCCCCGGAGTGGAGGCGGCCGAGCGCGCCGGGGTGCCC
GCCTTCCTGGAGACCTCCGCGCCCCGCAACCTCCCCTTCTACGAGCGGCTCGGCTTCACCGTCACCGCCG
ACGTCGAGGTGCCCGAAGGACCGCGCACCTGGTGCATGACCCGCAAGCCCGGTGCCAGTTAACGAATTCT
AGATCTTGAGACAAATGGCAGTATTCATCCACAATTTTAAAAGAAAAGGGGGGATTGGGGGGTACAGTGC
AGGGGAAAGAATAGTAGACATAATAGCAACAGACATACAAACTAAAGAATTACAAAAACAAATTACAAAA
ATTCAAAATTTTCGGGTTTATTACAGGGACAGCAGAGATCCACTTTGGCGCCGGCTCGAGGCCTGCAGGT
GCAAAGATGGATAAAGTTTTAAACAGAGAGGAATCTTTGCAGCTAATGGACCTTCTAGGTCTTGAAAGGA
GTGGGAATT
Features (pLannotate 1.2.2; 34 found; start..end, strand, type, name):
      1..1179    +  promoter       EF-1α promoter: strong constitutive promoter for human elongation factor EF-1α
   1200..1217    +  protein_bind   attB1 (fragment): mutant version of attB; core recombination site for the Gateway® BP reaction BP Clonase™
   1223..2674    +  CDS            CELF4: CELF4_HUMAN - Also known as BRUNOL4. Experimental evidence at protein level: Swiss-Prot protein existence level 1. RNA-binding protein implicated in the regulation of pre-mRNA alternative splicing. Mediates exon inclusion and/or exclusion in pre- mRNA that are subject to tissue-specific and developmentally regulated alternative splicing. Specifically activates exon 5 inclusion of cardiac isoforms of TNNT2 during heart remodeling at the juvenile to adult transition. Promotes exclusion of both the smooth muscle (SM) and non-muscle (NM) exons in actinin pre-mRNAs. Activates the splicing of MAPT/T
   2677..2700    -  protein_bind   attB2: mutant version of attB; recombination site for the Gateway® BP reaction BP Clonase™
   2708..2749    +  CDS            V5 tag: epitope tag from simian virus 5
   2765..2818    +  promoter       U6 promoter (fragment): RNA polymerase III promoter for human U6 snRNA
   2860..3448    +  misc_feature   WPRE: woodchuck hepatitis virus posttranscriptional regulatory element
   3499..3518    +  misc_feature   cPPT/CTS (fragment): central polypurine tract and central termination sequence of HIV-1
   3520..3753    +  LTR            3' LTR (ΔU3): self-inactivating 3' long terminal repeat (LTR) from HIV-1
   3831..3952    +  polyA_signal   SV40 poly(A) signal: SV40 polyadenylation signal
   3992..4127    +  rep_origin     SV40 ori: SV40 origin of replication
   4148..4166    -  promoter       T7 promoter: promoter for bacteriophage T7 RNA polymerase
   4174..4329    +  CDS            lacZα (fragment): LacZα fragment of β-galactosidase; lacZ fragment
   4334..4762    +  rep_origin     f1 ori (sequence partly withheld): f1 bacteriophage origin of replication; arrow indicates direction of (+) strand synthesis
   4815..4919    +  promoter       AmpR promoter: bla
   4920..5780    +  CDS            AmpR: β-lactamase; bla; confers resistance to ampicillin, carbenicillin, and related antibiotics
   5951..6539    +  rep_origin     ori: high-copy-number ColE1/pMB1/pBR322/pUC origin of replication
   6722..6814    +  CDS            lacI (fragment): lac repressor; lacI; The lac repressor binds to the lac operator to inhibit transcription in E. coli. This inhibition can be relieved by adding lactose or isopropyl-β-D-thiogalactopyranoside (IPTG).
   6827..6848    +  protein_bind   CAP binding site: CAP binding activates transcription in the presence of cAMP. E. coli catabolite activator protein
   6863..6893    +  promoter       lac promoter: promoter for the E. coli lac operon
   6901..6917    +  protein_bind   lac operator: The lac repressor binds to the lac operator to inhibit transcription in E. coli. This inhibition can be relieved by adding lactose or isopropyl-β-D-thiogalactopyranoside (IPTG). lac repressor encoded by lacI
   6962..6980    +  promoter       T3 promoter: promoter for bacteriophage T3 RNA polymerase
   7008..7234    +  promoter       RSV promoter: Rous sarcoma virus enhancer/promoter
   7235..7415    +  LTR            5' LTR (truncated): truncated 5' long terminal repeat (LTR) from HIV-1
   7462..7587    +  misc_feature   HIV-1 Ψ: packaging signal of human immunodeficiency virus type 1
   7571..7934    +  CDS            HIV-1 gag (fragment): gag protein from human immunodeficiency virus 1; gag
   8080..8313    +  misc_feature   RRE: The Rev response element (RRE) of HIV-1 allows for Rev-dependent mRNA export from the nucleus to the cytoplasm.
   8690..8716    +  CDS            Rev (fragment): human immunodeficiency virus 1 (HIV-1) Rev protein; rev; enhances nuclear export of unspliced and incompletely spliced viral mRNAs
   8723..8746    +  promoter       SV40 promoter (fragment): SV40 early promoter
   8747..8818    +  promoter       SV40 promoter (fragment): SV40 enhancer and early promoter
   8842..8977    +  rep_origin     SV40 ori: SV40 origin of replication
   9023..9619    +  CDS            PuroR (fragment): puromycin N-acetyltransferase; pac from Streptomyces; confers resistance to puromycin
   9668..9785    +  misc_feature   cPPT/CTS: central polypurine tract and central termination sequence of HIV-1
   9850..9916    +  CDS            small t antigen (fragment): SV40 (simian virus 40) small t antigen
