[The description below was written by a language model from this plasmid's Addgene catalogue record and pLannotate feature annotations shown in this document.]
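Description:
pLX317-CELF4 is a third-generation-style, self-inactivating HIV-1 lentiviral vector for constitutive expression of human CELF4 (also called BRUNOL4) in mammalian cells, built on the pLX317 backbone. It is propagated in E. coli as a high-copy plasmid through a ColE1/pUC-type origin with ampicillin selection (AmpR); an f1 origin and remnants of lac and phage-promoter sequences are also annotated in the bacterial portion. Transduced mammalian cells are selected with puromycin.

The viral genome is transcribed from an RSV promoter fused to a truncated 5' LTR, followed by the Ψ packaging signal with a partial gag sequence, the Rev response element for Rev-dependent nuclear export, and a cPPT/CTS that aids nuclear import of the proviral DNA. Within the transfer cassette, SV40 early promoter/origin sequences precede the puromycin N-acetyltransferase gene, and a separate EF-1α promoter drives the CELF4 open reading frame. The ORF was introduced by Gateway cloning and is flanked by attB1 and attB2 sites, with the downstream site leading in frame to a C-terminal V5 epitope tag for detection. A WPRE enhances transcript stability and expression, and the ΔU3 3' LTR inactivates LTR promoter activity after integration; an SV40 polyadenylation signal lies beyond it. Short hits to the U6 promoter, Rev and SV40 small t antigen appear to be fragments only.

CELF4 is an RNA-binding protein that regulates alternative pre-mRNA splicing. The construct comes from a study of a splicing switch linked to the mesenchymal state in breast cancer, and suits stable overexpression of tagged CELF4.
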