Addgene plasmid #115445: pLX317-CELF4
Purpose: Constitutive lentiviral expression
Depositing lab: William Hahn. Depositing organization: Dana-Farber Cancer Institute. Publication: An alternative splicing switch in FLNB promotes the mesenchymal cell state in human breast cancer. Li J, Choi PS, Chaffer CL, Labella K, Hwang JH, Giacomelli AO, Kim JW, Ilic N, Doench JG, Ly SH, Dai C, Hagel K, Hong AL, Gjoerup O, Goel S, Ge JY, Root DE, Zhao JJ, Brooks AN, Weinberg RA, Hahn WC. Elife. 2018 Jul 30;7. pii: 37184. doi: 10.7554/eLife.37184. 37184 PubMed 30059005.
Backbone
  Vector backbone: pLX317
  Backbone manufacturer: Broad Institute - Genetic Perturbation Platform
  Vector type: Mammalian Expression, Lentiviral
  Selectable markers: Puromycin
Growth in bacteria
  Bacterial resistance: Ampicillin, 100 μg/mL
  Growth temperature: 37°C
  Growth strain: NEB Stable
  Copy number: High Copy
Gene/Insert
  Gene/Insert name: CELF4 (alt name: XM_005258308.1)
  Species: H. sapiens (human)
  Entrez Gene: CELF4 (a.k.a. BRUNOL-4, BRUNOL4)
  Promoter: EF1a
  Tag / fusion protein: V5 (C terminal on insert)
  Cloning method: Gateway Cloning
  Sequencing primers: 5′ EF1a-F; 3′ WPRE-R
Terms and licenses: Academic/Nonprofit Terms; Industry Terms: Not Available to Industry
How to cite: pLX317-CELF4 was a gift from William Hahn (Addgene plasmid # 115445 ; http://n2t.net/addgene:115445 ; RRID:Addgene_115445)
