>Addgene plasmid #115445 | pLX317-CELF4 | depositor partial sequence | sequence record 217524 | EF1a-F sequence
TGTCGTGAGGCTAGCATCGATTGATCAACAAGTTTGTACAAAAAAGTTGGCATGTATATAAAGATGGCCA
CGTTAGCAAACGGACAGGCTGACAACGCAAGCCTCAGTACCAACGGGCTCGGCAGCAGCCCGGGCAGTGC
CGGGCACATGAACGGATTAAGCCACAGCCCGGGGAACCCGTCGACCATTCCCATGAAGGACCATGATGCC
ATCAAGCTGTTCATTGGGCAGATCCCCCGCAACCTGGATGAGAAGGACCTCAAGCCCCTCTTCGAGGAGT
TTGGCAAAATCTACGAGCTTACGGTTCTGAAGGACAGGTTCACAGGCATGCACAAAGGCTGCGCCTTCCT
CACCTACTGCGAGCGTGAGTCAGCGCTGAAGGCCCAGAGCGCGCTGCACGAGCAGAAGACTCTGCCCGGG
ATGAACCGGCCGATCCAGGTGAAGCCTGCGGACAGCGAGAGCCGAGGAGGTAGTAGCTGCCTGCGCCAGC
CCCCTTCACATAGAAAACTCTTCGTGGGCATGCTCAACAAGCAACAGTCCGAGGACGACGTGCGCCGCCT
TTTCGAGGCCTTTGGGAACATCGAGGAGTGCACCATCCTGCGCGGGCCCGACGGCAACAGCAAGGGGTGC
GCCTTTGTGAAGTACTCCTCCCACGCCGAGGCGCAGGCCGCCATCAACGCGCTACACGGCAGCCAGACCA
TGCCGGGAGCCTCGTCCAGTCTGGTGGTCAAGTTCG
