>Addgene plasmid #115445 | pLX317-CELF4 | depositor partial sequence | sequence record 217525 | WPRE-R sequence
TCTTTCCAAATTTTGTAATCCAGAGGTTGATTGTCGACTTAACGCGTCGAGACCTCGGGTTACAGTTACC
ATCGTCCTTTCCACAAGATATATAAAGCCAAGAAATCGAAATACTTTCAAGTTACGGACTAGTTCATTAC
TACGTAGAATCGAGACCGAGGAGAGGGTTAGGGATAGGCTTACCGATATCAACCACTTTGTACAAGAAAG
TTGGGCAGTACGGGCGATTGGCGTCTTTGGGCCGCTTCAGCTGCACCTTGAGCCTCTTCATGCCGATCTG
GAAGCCGTTCATGGCCTGGATGGCGGTCTGCGCGCTGGCCGGGTTGTCGAAGCTCACGAAGCCGAAAGGG
AGGAACATCTGCATCAGCTCAGCGTCCCCAAACTCCTGGGGCAGATGGTAGATGAACAGGTTACAGCCCT
CGGGCCCTTCTCTCTGCTGCTGGGGGATCATTGGAGGCGGCTGAGGAAAGGCCTGGCTTATCTGACCATA
GGCAGCAGGGTAGGCAGCTGCTGCATACTGCTGCACTCCGGCGTAGGCCTGCTGCAGGGGGTCCGCGGCG
GTGGGGCTCTGTGCTGGGTAGGGGTGGATGCCATTGGCGAACACAGCTTCCGCAGCAGGTTGCCCATTGG
CCTGTGGGGGGAGGCCGGTGAAGCCATTCACCCCAATGGGGGATGGGATGCTAGGCACGGCTGGTGCAGT
GATGCCCGGAGGGGTGCTGCCACCTGAGGTTGGGGTCATA
